>Addgene plasmid #130042 | pRDAX-515 C-Tag GFP[1] L32 Itgb1 mCherry | depositor full sequence | sequence record 249420 | Full Sequence
GCCTGCCTCCAGGCCTCAATATTGGCCATTAGCCATATTATTCATTGGTTATATAGCATAAATCAATATT
GGCTATTGGCCATTGCATACGTTGTATCTATATCATAATATGTACATTTATATTGGCTCATGTCCAATAT
GACCGCCATGTTGGCATTGATTATTGACTAGTTATTAATAGTAATCAATTACGGGGTCATTAGTTCATAG
CCCATATATGGAGTTCCGCGTTACATAACTTACGGTAAATGGCCCGCCTGGCTGACCGCCCAACGACCCC
CGCCCATTGACGTCAATAATGACGTATGTTCCCATAGTAACGCCAATAGGGACTTTCCATTGACGTCAAT
GGGTGGAGTATTTACGGTAAACTGCCCACTTGGCAGTACATCAAGTGTATCATATGCCAAGTCCGCCCCC
TATTGACGTCAATGACGGTAAATGGCCCGCCTGGCATTATGCCCAGTACATGACCTTACGGGACTTTCCT
ACTTGGCAGTACATCTACGTATTAGTCATCGCTATTACCATGGTGATGCGGTTTTGGCAGTACACCAATG
GGCGTGGATAGCGGTTTGACTCACGGGGATTTCCAAGTCTCCACCCCATTGACGTCAATGGGAGTTTGTT
TTGGCACCAAAATCAACGGGACTTTCCAAAATGTCGTAATAACCCCGCCCCGTTGACGCAAATGGGCGGT
AGGCGTGTACGGTGGGAGGTCTATATAAGCAGAGCTCGTTTAGTGAACCGTCAGATCACTAGAAGCTTTA
TTGCGGTAGTTTATCACAGTTAAATTGCTAACGCAGTCAGTGCTTCTGACACAACAGTCTCGAACTTAAG
CTGCAGAAGTTGGTCGTGAGGCACTGGGCAGGTAAGTATCAAGGTTACAAGACAGGTTTAAGGAGACCAA
TAGAAACTGGGCTTGTCGAGACAGAGAAGACTCTTGCGTTTCTGATAGGCACCTATTGGTCTTACTGACA
TCCACTTTGCCTTTCTCTCCACAGGTGTCCACTCCCAGGCCACC
[2394 nt withheld, positions 1025-3418]
GACGTGGGTGGCGGAGGGAGCGAAGGCGGCGGATCCGGAGGGCCTGGCTCTGGCGGAGAGGGGAGCGCTG
GAGGCGGGTCAGCCGGTGGTGGGAGTGATCTGCCTGATGACCACTACCTGAGCACACAGACCATCCTCTC
CAAGGACCTTAACTAAGAATTCAGATCCGCCCCTCTCCCTCCCCCCCCCCTAACGTTACTGGCCGAAGCC
GCTTGGAATAAGGCCGGTGTGCGTTTGTCTATATGTTATTTTCCACCATATTGCCGTCTTTTGGCAATGT
GAGGGCCCGGAAACCTGGCCCTGTCTTCTTGACGAGCATTCCTAGGGGTCTTTCCCCTCTCGCCAAAGGA
ATGCAAGGTCTGTTGAATGTCGTGAAGGAAGCAGTTCCTCTGGTAGCTTCTTGAAGACAAACAACGTCTG
TAGCGACCCTTTGCAGGCAGCGGAACCCCCCACCTGGCGACAGGTGCCTCTGCGGCCAAAAGCCACGTGT
ATAAGATACACCTGCAAAGGCGGCACAACCCCAGTGCCACGTTGTGAGTTGGATAGTTGTGGAAAGAGTC
AAATGGCTCTCCTCAAGCGTATTCAACAAGGGGCTGAAGGATGCCCAGAAGGTACCCCATTGTATGGGAT
CTGATCTGGGGCCTCGGTACACATGCTTTACATGTGTTTAGTCGAGGTTAAAAAAACGTCTAGGCCCCCC
GAACCACGGGGACGTGGTTTTCCTTTGAAAAACACGATGATAATATGGCCACAACCATGGTGAGCAAGGG
CGAGGAGGATAACATGGCCATCATCAAGGAGTTCATGCGCTTCAAGGTGCACATGGAGGGCTCCGTGAAC
GGCCACGAGTTCGAGATCGAGGGCGAGGGCGAGGGCCGCCCCTACGAGGGCACCCAGACCGCCAAGCTGA
AGGTGACCAAGGGTGGCCCCCTGCCCTTCGCCTGGGACATCCTGTCCCCTCAGTTCATGTACGGCTCCAA
GGCCTACGTGAAGCACCCCGCCGACATCCCCGACTACTTGAAGCTGTCCTTCCCCGAGGGCTTCAAGTGG
GAGCGCGTGATGAACTTCGAGGACGGCGGCGTGGTGACCGTGACCCAGGACTCCTCCCTGCAGGACGGCG
AGTTCATCTACAAGGTGAAGCTGCGCGGCACCAACTTCCCCTCCGACGGCCCCGTAATGCAGAAGAAGAC
CATGGGCTGGGAGGCCTCCTCCGAGCGGATGTACCCCGAGGACGGCGCCCTGAAGGGCGAGATCAAGCAG
AGGCTGAAGCTGAAGGACGGCGGCCACTACGACGCTGAGGTCAAGACCACCTACAAGGCCAAGAAGCCCG
TGCAGCTGCCCGGCGCCTACAACGTCAACATCAAGTTGGACATCACCTCCCACAACGAGGACTACACCAT
CGTGGAACAGTACGAACGCGCCGAGGGCCGCCACTCCACCGGCGGCATGGACGAGCTGTACAAGTAAACC
GGTGCTCGAGGTACCGATGAATAGCTAAGGTCGAGGCCGCAGGTAAGTATCAAGGTTACAAGACAGGTTT
AAGGAGACCAATAGAAACTGGGCTTGTCGAGACAGAGAAGACTCTTGCGTTTCTGATAGGCACCTATTGG
TCTTACTGACATCCACTTTGCCTTTCTCTCCACAGGTGTCGACAATCAACCTCTGGATTACAAAATTTGT
GAAAGATTGACTGGTATTCTTAACTATGTTGCTCCTTTTACGCTATGTGGATACGCTGCTTTAATGCCTT
TGTATCATGCTATTGCTTCCCGTATGGCTTTCATTTTCTCCTCCTTGTATAAATCCTGGTTGCTGTCTCT
TTATGAGGAGTTGTGGCCCGTTGTCAGGCAACGTGGCGTGGTGTGCACTGTGTTTGCTGACGCAACCCCC
ACTGGTTGGGGCATTGCCACCACCTGTCAGCTCCTTTCCGGGACTTTCGCTTTCCCCCTCCCTATTGCCA
CGGCGGAACTCATCGCCGCCTGCCTTGCCCGCTGCTGGACAGGGGCTCGGCTGTTGGGCACTGACAATTC
CGTGGTGTTGTCGGGGAAGCTGACGTCCTTTCCATGGCTGCTCGCCTGTGTTGCCACCTGGATTCTGCGC
GGGACGTCCTTCTGCTACGTCCCTTCGGCCCTCAATCCAGCGGACCTTCCTTCCCGCGGCCTGCTGCCGG
CTCTGCGGCCTCTTCCGCGTCTTCGCCTTCGCCCTCAGACGAGTCGGATCTCCCTTTGGGCCGCCTCCCC
GCCTGGAATTCGAGCTCGGTACGATCAGCCTCGACTGTGCCTTCTAGTTGCCAGCCATCTGTTGTTTGCC
CCTCCCCCGTGCCTTCCTTGACCCTGGAAGGTGCCACTCCCACTGTCCTTTCCTAATAAAATGAGGAAAT
TGCATCGCATTGTCTGAGTAGGTGTCATTCTATTCTGGGGGGTGGGGTGGGGCAGGACAGCAAGGGGGAG
GATTGGGAAGACAATAGCCCAGCTTTTGTTCCCTTTAGTGAGGGTTAATTGCGCGCTTGGCGTAATCATG
GTCATAGCTGTTTCCTGTGTGAAATTGTTATCCGCTAATTCACTCCTCAGGTGCAGGCTGCCTATCAGAA
GGTGGTGGCTGGTGTGGCCAATGCCCTGGCTCACAAATACCACTGAGATCTTTTTCCCTCTGCCAAAAAT
TATGGGGACATCATGAAGCCCCTTGAGCATCTGACTTCTGGCTAATAAAGGAAATTTATTTTCATTGCAA
TAGTGTGTTGGAATTTTTTGTGTCTCTCACTCGGAAGGACATATGGGAGGGCAAATCATTTAAAACATCA
GAATGAGTATTTGGTTTAGAGTTTGGCAACATATGCCCATATGCTGGCTGCCATGAACAAAGGTTGGCTA
TAAAGAGGTCATCAGTATATGAAACAGCCCCCTGCTGTCCATTCCTTATTCCATAGAAAAGCCTTGACTT
GAGGTTAGATTTTTTTTATATTTTGTTTTGTGTTATTTTTTTCTTTAACATCCCTAAAATTTTCCTTACA
TGTTTTACTAGCCAGATTTTTCCTCCTCTCCTGACTACTCCCAGTCATAGCTGTCCCTCTTCTCTTATGG
AGATCGGCCGGCCGCCGGCGTCGACGCGCGCGGCCGCGGCGCGCCGTTGCTGGCGTTTTTCCATAGGCTC
CGCCCCCCTGACGAGCATCACAAAAATCGACGCTCAAGTCAGAGGTGGCGAAACCCGACAGGACTATAAA
GATACCAGGCGTTTCCCCCTGGAAGCTCCCTCGTGCGCTCTCCTGTTCCGACCCTGCCGCTTACCGGATA
CCTGTCCGCCTTTCTCCCTTCGGGAAGCGTGGCGCTTTCTCATAGCTCACGCTGTAGGTATCTCAGTTCG
GTGTAGGTCGTTCGCTCCAAGCTGGGCTGTGTGCACGAACCCCCCGTTCAGCCCGACCGCTGCGCCTTAT
CCGGTAACTATCGTCTTGAGTCCAACCCGGTAAGACACGACTTATCGCCACTGGCAGCAGCCACTGGTAA
CAGGATTAGCAGAGCGAGGTATGTAGGCGGTGCTACAGAGTTCTTGAAGTGGTGGCCTAACTACGGCTAC
ACTAGAAGAACAGTATTTGGTATCTGCGCTCTGCTGAAGCCAGTTACCTTCGGAAAAAGAGTTGGTAGCT
CTTGATCCGGCAAACAAACCACCGCTGGTAGCGGTGGTTTTTTTGTTTGCAAGCAGCAGATTACGCGCAG
AAAAAAAGGATCTCAAGAAGATCCTTTGATCTTTTCTACGGGGTCTGACGCTCAGTGGAACGAAAACTCA
CGTTAAGGGATTTTGGTCATGAGATTATCAAAAAGGATCTTCACCTAGATCCTTTTAAATTAAAAATGAA
GTTTTAAATCAATCTAAAGTATATATGAGTAAACTTGGTCTGACAGTTACCAATGCTTAATCAGTGAGGC
ACCTATCTCAGCGATCTGTCTATTTCGTTCATCCATAGTTGCCTGACTCCCCGTCGTGTAGATAACTACG
ATACGGGAGGGCTTACCATCTGGCCCCAGTGCTGCAATGATACCGCGAGACCCACGCTCACCGGCTCCAG
ATTTATCAGCAATAAACCAGCCAGCCGGAAGGGCCGAGCGCAGAAGTGGTCCTGCAACTTTATCCGCCTC
CATCCAGTCTATTAATTGTTGCCGGGAAGCTAGAGTAAGTAGTTCGCCAGTTAATAGTTTGCGCAACGTT
GTTGCCATTGCTACAGGCATCGTGGTGTCACGCTCGTCGTTTGGTATGGCTTCATTCAGCTCCGGTTCCC
AACGATCAAGGCGAGTTACATGATCCCCCATGTTGTGCAAAAAAGCGGTTAGCTCCTTCGGTCCTCCGAT
CGTTGTCAGAAGTAAGTTGGCCGCAGTGTTATCACTCATGGTTATGGCAGCACTGCATAATTCTCTTACT
GTCATGCCATCCGTAAGATGCTTTTCTGTGACTGGTGAGTACTCAACCAAGTCATTCTGAGAATAGTGTA
TGCGGCGACCGAGTTGCTCTTGCCCGGCGTCAATACGGGATAATACCGCGCCACATAGCAGAACTTTAAA
AGTGCTCATCATTGGAAAACGTTCTTCGGGGCGAAAACTCTCAAGGATCTTACCGCTGTTGAGATCCAGT
TCGATGTAACCCACTCGTGCACCCAACTGATCTTCAGCATCTTTTACTTTCACCAGCGTTTCTGGGTGAG
CAAAAACAGGAAGGCAAAATGCCGCAAAAAAGGGAATAAGGGCGACACGGAAATGTTGAATACTCATACT
CTTCCTTTTTCAATATTATTGAAGCATTTATCAGGGTTATTGTCTCATGAGCGGATACATATTTGAATGT
ATTTAGAAAAATAAACAAATAGGGGTTCCGCGCACATTTCCCCGAAAAGTGCCACCTGACGTCTAAGAAA
CCATTATTATCATGACATTAACCTATAAAAATAGGCGTATCACGAGGCCCTTTCGTCTACGCGCGCGCCG
GCGGCGCGCCGTCGACGGCCGGCCGCGGCCGC
Features (pLannotate 1.2.2; 17 found; start..end, strand, type, name):
    155..532     +  enhancer       CMV enhancer: human cytomegalovirus immediate early enhancer
    534..733     +  promoter       CMV promoter: human cytomegalovirus (CMV) immediate early promoter
    872..1004    +  intron         chimeric intron: chimera between introns from human β-globin and immunoglobulin heavy chain genes
   1025..3418    +  CDS            Itgb1 (sequence withheld): ITB1_MOUSE - Experimental evidence at protein level: Swiss-Prot protein existence level 1. [Isoform 2]: Isoform 2 displaces isoform 1 in striated muscles. From Mus musculus (Mouse).
   3518..3571    +  CDS            (3-F)Tyr-EGFP (fragment): (3-F)Tyr-EGFP is a basic (constitutively fluorescent) green fluorescent protein published in 2004, derived from Aequorea victoria.
   3588..4174    +  misc_feature   IRES2: internal ribosome entry site (IRES) of the encephalomyocarditis virus (EMCV)
   4175..4882    +  CDS            mCherry: mCherry is a basic (constitutively fluorescent) red fluorescent protein published in 2004, derived from Discosoma sp.. It is reported to be a very rapidly-maturing monomer with low acid sensitivity.
   4931..5063    +  intron         chimeric intron: chimera between introns from human β-globin and immunoglobulin heavy chain genes
   5072..5660    +  misc_feature   WPRE: woodchuck hepatitis virus posttranscriptional regulatory element
   5664..5680    +  misc_feature   MCS (fragment): pUC18/19 multiple cloning site
   5693..5804    +  polyA_signal   bGH poly(A) signal: bovine growth hormone polyadenylation signal
   5900..5918    -  promoter       T3 promoter: promoter for bacteriophage T3 RNA polymerase
   5977..6051    +  CDS            HBB (fragment): HBB_PONPY - Experimental evidence at transcript level: Swiss-Prot protein existence level 2. Involved in oxygen transport from the lung to the various peripheral tissues. From Pongo pygmaeus (Bornean orangutan).
   6122..6177    +  polyA_signal   β-globin poly(A) signal: rabbit β-globin polyadenylation signal (Gil and Proudfoot, 1987)
   6556..7144    -  rep_origin     ori: high-copy-number ColE1/pMB1/pBR322/pUC origin of replication
   7315..8175    -  CDS            AmpR: β-lactamase; bla; confers resistance to ampicillin, carbenicillin, and related antibiotics
   8176..8280    -  promoter       AmpR promoter: bla
