[The description below was written by a language model from this plasmid's Addgene catalogue record and pLannotate feature annotations shown in this document.]
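Description:
pRDAX-515 C-Tag GFP[1] L32 Itgb1 mCherry is a custom-built mammalian expression plasmid of about 8.4 kb, designed as a protein–protein interaction assay vector for bimolecular or trimolecular fluorescence complementation (BiFC/TriFC). It is maintained in E. coli through a high-copy ColE1/pUC-type origin and selected with ampicillin via the β-lactamase gene and its native promoter.

The expression unit is driven by the human CMV immediate-early enhancer and promoter, followed by a chimeric β-globin/immunoglobulin intron that promotes efficient processing of the transcript. The first open reading frame encodes mouse integrin β1 (Itgb1). Roughly 100 nt downstream lies a short GFP-derived segment of only about 54 nt, annotated as an EGFP-family fragment. Consistent with the plasmid name, this appears to be a small split-GFP piece ("GFP[1]") placed at the C-terminus of Itgb1, and the unannotated gap presumably corresponds to the "L32" linker, although the record does not define either term explicitly. On its own such a fragment is non-fluorescent. Green signal is expected only when the complementary GFP parts, supplied from partner constructs, are brought together by an interaction.

An EMCV IRES follows the fusion and allows cap-independent translation of mCherry from the same mRNA, giving a constitutive red marker of transfected, expressing cells that does not depend on complementation. The transcript is finished with a second chimeric intron, a WPRE to enhance RNA stability and expression, and a bGH polyadenylation signal. A T3 promoter, a β-globin coding fragment and a rabbit β-globin poly(A) signal lie further downstream and look like backbone remnants. The cloning sites used for the insert are not recorded.
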