Addgene plasmid #130042: pRDAX-515 C-Tag GFP[1] L32 Itgb1 mCherry
Purpose: PPI (BiFC/TriFC) assay vector
Depositing lab: Gary Lewin. Depositing organization: Max-Delbrueck-Centrum fuer Molekulare Medizin (MDC).
Backbone
  Vector backbone: custom built
  Vector type: Mammalian Expression
Growth in bacteria
  Bacterial resistance: Ampicillin, 100 μg/mL
  Growth temperature: 37°C
  Growth strain: DH5alpha
  Copy number: High Copy
Gene/Insert
  Gene/Insert name: Itgb1
  Species: M. musculus (mouse)
  Entrez Gene: Itgb1 (a.k.a. 4633401G24Rik, CD29, Fnrb, Gm9863, gpIIa)
  Cloning method: Restriction Enzyme; 5′ cloning site unknown (unknown if destroyed); 3′ cloning site unknown (unknown if destroyed)
Terms and licenses: Academic/Nonprofit Terms; Industry Terms: Not Available to Industry
How to cite: pRDAX-515 C-Tag GFP[1] L32 Itgb1 mCherry was a gift from Gary Lewin (Addgene plasmid # 130042 ; http://n2t.net/addgene:130042 ; RRID:Addgene_130042)
